>Addgene plasmid #15689 | pCAG-Myr-p110-IH | addgene partial sequence | sequence record 22194 | pCAG-F 5'-GCAACGTGCTGGTTATTGTG-3'
CGGCCGCGTCGACGGAATTCAGTGGATCCACTAGTAACGGCCGCCAGTGTGCTGGAATTCGCCCTTAGCT
TATGGGGAGCAGCAAGAGCAAGCCCAAGTCTAGAATGCCTCCACGACCATCTTCGGGTGAACTGTGGGGC
ATCCACTTGATGCCCCCACGAATCCTAGTGGAATGTTTACTCCCCAATGGAATGATAGTGACTTTAGAAT
GCCTCCGTGAGGCCACACTCGTCACCATCAAACATGAACTGTTCAGAGAGGCCAGGAAATACCCTCTCCA
TCAGCTTCTGCAAGACGAAACTTCTTACATTTTCGTAAGTGTCACCCAAGAAGCAGAAAGGGAAGAATTT
TTTGATGAAACAAGACGACTTTGTGACCTTCGGCTTTTTCAACCCTTTTTAAAAGTTATTGAACCAGTAG
GCAACCGTGAAGAAAAGATCCTCAATCGAGAAATTGGTTTTGTTATTGGCATGCCAGTGTGTGAATTTGA
TATGGTTAAAGATCCAGAAGTCCAAGACTTTCGAAGGAACATTCTGAATGTTTGCAAAGAAGCTGTGGAC
CTGCGGGATCTCAACTCGCCTCATAGCAGAGCAATGTATGTCTACCCTCCAAATGTCGAGTCTTCCCCAG
AACTGCCAAAGCACATCTACAACAAGTTAGATAAAGGACAAATCCTAGTGGTGATTTGGGTAATAGTCTC
TCCCAACAACGACAAG
