[The description below was written by a language model from this plasmid's Addgene catalogue record.]
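Description:
pCAG-Myr-p110-IH is a mammalian expression plasmid built on the pCAG-IH backbone (about 6.4 kb without insert). It is propagated in E. coli as a high-copy plasmid under ampicillin selection, and it carries a hygromycin marker for selecting transfected mammalian cells. Expression is driven by the CAG promoter, a strong synthetic promoter that combines the cytomegalovirus enhancer with chicken beta-actin promoter elements and gives robust, broadly constitutive transcription in mammalian cells, including embryonic stem cells. The "IH" in the name probably denotes an IRES-hygromycin cassette that would link drug resistance to the same transcript as the insert. The record does not confirm this, and no feature table is available to show the origin of replication, polyadenylation signal or exact marker arrangement.

The insert is mouse p110 alpha (Pik3ca), the catalytic subunit of class IA phosphoinositide 3-kinase, at roughly 3.3 kb, with a myristoylation signal (Myr) fused to its N-terminus. Myristoylation anchors the protein to the membrane, placing the kinase next to its lipid substrates. This is a standard way of making PI3K constitutively active independently of upstream signals, consistent with the "caPI3K" alias listed for the gene. The fragment was cloned into a BamHI site that is retained at both ends, so the insert can be excised with that single enzyme, and orientation would have needed checking during construction.

The associated publication concerns the role of ERas in promoting tumour-like growth properties in mouse embryonic stem cells. The plasmid is therefore suited to stable, hygromycin-selected expression of activated PI3K to study PI3K-dependent signalling, proliferation and transformation.
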