Addgene plasmid #15689: pCAG-Myr-p110-IH
Depositing lab: Shinya Yamanaka. Depositing organization: Kyoto University, Center for iPS Cell Research and Application. Publication: Role of ERas in promoting tumour-like properties in mouse embryonic stem cells. Takahashi K, Mitsui K, Yamanaka S. Nature. 2003 May 29. 423(6939):541-5. 10.1038/nature01646 PubMed 12774123.
Backbone
  Vector backbone: pCAG-IH
  Backbone size w/o insert (bp): 6400
  Vector type: Mammalian Expression
  Selectable markers: Hygromycin
Growth in bacteria
  Bacterial resistance: Ampicillin, 100 μg/mL
  Growth temperature: 37°C
  Growth strain: DH5alpha
  Copy number: High Copy
Gene/Insert
  Gene/Insert name: p110 alpha
  Species: M. musculus (mouse)
  Insert size (bp): 3300
  Entrez Gene: Pik3ca (a.k.a. 6330412C24Rik, caPI3K, p110, p110alpha)
  Tag / fusion protein: Myr (N terminal on insert)
  Cloning method: Restriction Enzyme; 5′ cloning site BamHI (not destroyed); 3′ cloning site BamHI (not destroyed)
  Sequencing primers: 5′ CAG-1
Resource information
  A portion of this plasmid was derived from a plasmid made by: CAG promoter was from Dr. Jun-ichi Miyazaki of Osaka University Graduate School of Medicine. In publication using this plasmid, please cite: Efficient selection for high-expression transfectants with a novel eukaryotic vector. Gene 108:193-200, 1991. Niwa, H., Yamamura, K. & Miyazaki, J.
Terms and licenses: Academic/Nonprofit Terms; Industry Terms: Not Available to Industry
How to cite: pCAG-Myr-p110-IH was a gift from Shinya Yamanaka (Addgene plasmid # 15689 ; http://n2t.net/addgene:15689 ; RRID:Addgene_15689)
